>Addgene plasmid #230789 | AiP20059 - pAAV-AiE3104m-minBG-SYFP2-WPRE3-BGHpA | addgene full sequence | sequence record 466366 | Addgene NGS Result
CCTGAGTCATCTTCCATGGTCTGGCAAGGCCTCTGTTCTCATCTGTGCAATCAAATCTCAAACTGATTTC
TCTCTTTGGTTTTCTTCTTCTTCTTTTTTTGGCATGGGAGAAAATAACTTCTGTATTCTTTTTTTAGGAG
AGTGAGAAAAGGAATATCATTCTATTTCTCAGAATTGCATATAGCATTTCAAAAAGTGACGCCGGCGGAG
CTCGGGCTGGGCATAAAAGTCAGGGCAGAGCCATCTATTGCTTACATTTGCTTCTGGGATCCAGATCTTT
CGAAGCTAGCGCTACCGGTCGCCACCATGGTGAGCAAGGGCGAGGAGCTGTTCACCGGGGTGGTGCCCAT
CCTGGTCGAGCTGGACGGCGACGTAAACGGCCACAAGTTCAGCGTGTCCGGCGAGGGCGAGGGCGATGCC
ACCTACGGCAAGCTGACCCTGAAGCTGATCTGCACCACCGGCAAGCTGCCCGTGCCCTGGCCCACCCTCG
TGACCACCCTGGGCTACGGCGTGCAGTGCTTCGCCCGCTACCCCGACCACATGAAGCAGCACGACTTCTT
CAAGTCCGCCATGCCCGAAGGCTACGTCCAGGAGCGCACCATCTTCTTCAAGGACGACGGCAACTACAAG
ACCCGCGCCGAGGTGAAGTTCGAGGGCGACACCCTGGTGAACCGCATCGAGCTGAAGGGCATCGACTTCA
AGGAGGACGGCAACATCCTGGGGCACAAGCTGGAGTACAACTACAACAGCCACAACGTCTATATCACCGC
CGACAAGCAGAAGAACGGCATCAAGGCCAACTTCAAGATCCGCCACAACATCGAGGACGGCGGCGTGCAG
CTCGCCGACCACTACCAGCAGAACACCCCCATCGGCGACGGCCCCGTGCTGCTGCCCGACAACCACTACC
TGAGCTACCAGTCCAAGCTGAGCAAAGACCCCAACGAGAAGCGCGATCACATGGTCCTGCTGGAGTTCGT
GACCGCCGCCGGGATCACTCTCGGCATGGACGAGCTGTACAAGTAAGTCGACGGCGCGCCGCGGCCGCGA
ATTCGATATCATAATCAACCTCTGGATTACAAAATTTGTGAAAGATTGACTGGTATTCTTAACTATGTTG
CTCCTTTTACGCTATGTGGATACGCTGCTTTAATGCCTTTGTATCATGCTATTGCTTCCCGTATGGCTTT
CATTTTCTCCTCCTTGTATAAATCCTGGTTAGTTCTTGCCACGGCGGAACTCATCGCCGCCTGCCTTGCC
CGCTGCTGGACAGGGGCTCGGCTGTTGGGCACTGACAATTCCGTGGCTCGAGAGATCTTCGACTGTGCCT
TCTAGTTGCCAGCCATCTGTTGTTTGCCCCTCCCCCGTGCCTTCCTTGACCCTGGAAGGTGCCACTCCCA
CTGTCCTTTCCTAATAAAATGAGGAAATTGCATCGCATTGTCTGAGTAGGTGTCATTCTATTCTGGGGGG
TGGGGTGGGGCAGGACAGCAAGGGGGAGGATTGGGAAGACAATAGCAGGCATGAGATCTCACGTGCGGAC
CGAGCGGCCGCAGGAACCCCTAGTGATGGAGTTGGCCACTCCCTCTCTGCGCGCTCGCTCGCTCACTGAG
GCCGGGCGACCAAAGGTCGCCCGACGCCCGGGCTTTGCCCGGGCGGCCTCAGTGAGCGAGCGAGCGCGCA
GCTGCCTGCAGGGGCGCCTGATGCGGTATTTTCTCCTTACGCATCTGTGCGGTATTTCACACCGCATA
[95 nt withheld, positions 1749-1843]
T
[46 nt withheld, positions 1845-1890]
C
[141 nt withheld, positions 1892-2032]
CCTTTGACGTTGGAGTCCACGTTCTTT
[37 nt withheld, positions 2060-2096]
ACTCTATCTCGGGCTATTCTTTTGATTTATAAGGGATTTTGCCGATTTCGGTCTATTGGTTAAAAAATGA
GCTGATTTAACAAAAATTTAACGCGAATTTTAACAAAATATTAACGTTTACAATTTTATGGTGCACTCTC
AGTACAATCTGCTCTGATGCCGCATAGTTAAGCCAGCCCCGACACCCGCCAACACCCGCTGACGCGCCCT
GACGGGCTTGTCTGCTCCCGGCATCCGCTTACAGACAAGCTGTGACCGTCTCCGGGAGCTGCATGTGTCA
GAGGTTTTCACCGTCATCACCGAAACGCGCGAGACGAAAGGGCCTCGTGATACGCCTATTTTTATAGGTT
AATGTCATGATAATAATGGTTTCTTAGACGTCAGGTGGCACTTTTCGGGGAAATGTGCGCGGAACCCCTA
TTTGTTTATTTTTCTAAATACATTCAAATATGTATCCGCTCATGAGACAATAACCCTGATAAATGCTTCA
ATAATATTGAAAAAGGAAGAGTATGAGTATTCAACATTTCCGTGTCGCCCTTATTCCCTTTTTTGCGGCA
TTTTGCCTTCCTGTTTTTGCTCACCCAGAAACGCTGGTGAAAGTAAAAGATGCTGAAGATCAGTTGGGTG
CACGAGTGGGTTACATCGAACTGGATCTCAACAGCGGTAAGATCCTTGAGAGTTTTCGCCCCGAAGAACG
TTTTCCAATGATGAGCACTTTTAAAGTTCTGCTATGTGGCGCGGTATTATCCCGTATTGACGCCGGGCAA
GAGCAACTCGGTCGCCGCATACACTATTCTCAGAATGACTTGGTTGAGTACTCACCAGTCACAGAAAAGC
ATCTTACGGATGGCATGACAGTAAGAGAATTATGCAGTGCTGCCATAACCATGAGTGATAACACTGCGGC
CAACTTACTTCTGACAACGATCGGAGGACCGAAGGAGCTAACCGCTTTTTTGCACAACATGGGGGATCAT
GTAACTCGCCTTGATCGTTGGGAACCGGAGCTGAATGAAGCCATACCAAACGACGAGCGTGACACCACGA
TGCCTGTAGCAATGGCAACAACGTTGCGCAAACTATTAACTGGCGAACTACTTACTCTAGCTTCCCGGCA
ACAATTAATAGACTGGATGGAGGCGGATAAAGTTGCAGGACCACTTCTGCGCTCGGCCCTTCCGGCTGGC
TGGTTTATTGCTGATAAATCTGGAGCCGGTGAGCGTGGGTCTCGCGGTATCATTGCAGCACTGGGGCCAG
ATGGTAAGCCCTCCCGTATCGTAGTTATCTACACGACGGGGAGTCAGGCAACTATGGATGAACGAAATAG
ACAGATCGCTGAGATAGGTGCCTCACTGATTAAGCATTGGTAACTGTCAGACCAAGTTTACTCATATATA
CTTTAGATTGATTTAAAACTTCATTTTTAATTTAAAAGGATCTAGGTGAAGATCCTTTTTGATAATCTCA
TGACCAAAATCCCTTAACGTGAGTTTTCGTTCCACTGAGCGTCAGACCCCGTAGAAAAGATCAAAGGATC
TTCTTGAGATCCTTTTTTTCTGCGCGTAATCTGCTGCTTGCAAACAAAAAAACCACCGCTACCAGCGGTG
GTTTGTTTGCCGGATCAAGAGCTACCAACTCTTTTTCCGAAGGTAACTGGCTTCAGCAGAGCGCAGATAC
CAAATACTGTTCTTCTAGTGTAGCCGTAGTTAGGCCACCACTTCAAGAACTCTGTAGCACCGCCTACATA
CCTCGCTCTGCTAATCCTGTTACCAGTGGCTGCTGCCAGTGGCGATAAGTCGTGTCTTACCGGGTTGGAC
TCAAGACGATAGTTACCGGATAAGGCGCAGCGGTCGGGCTGAACGGGGGGTTCGTGCACACAGCCCAGCT
TGGAGCGAACGACCTACACCGAACTGAGATACCTACAGCGTGAGCTATGAGAAAGCGCCACGCTTCCCGA
AGGGAGAAAGGCGGACAGGTATCCGGTAAGCGGCAGGGTCGGAACAGGAGAGCGCACGAGGGAGCTTCCA
GGGGGAAACGCCTGGTATCTTTATAGTCCTGTCGGGTTTCGCCACCTCTGACTTGAGCGTCGATTTTTGT
GATGCTCGTCAGGGGGGCGGAGCCTATGGAAAAACGCCAGCAACGCGGCCTTTTTACGGTTCCTGGCCTT
TTGCTGGCCTTTTGCTCACATGTCCTGCAGGCAGCTGCGCGCTCGCTCGCTCACTGAGGCCGCCCGGGCG
TCGGGCGACCTTTGGTCGCCCGGCCTCAGTGAGCGAGCGAGCGCGCAGAGAGGGAGTGGCCAACTCCATC
ACTAGGGGTTCCTGCGGCCGCACGCGTTCTGTGGTAAAGAGAAGGGTCAGTGAGGAAAGCCTTGCTAATA
AATGGCCTCCTAGTGACAATGGGTTATTACCTCTTTCTGAACCCTTAGGCAGAGACCAGGTTGGAGCCAA
GATTAAAGGCTT
Features (pLannotate 1.2.2; 14 found; start..end, strand, type, name):
    307..1023    +  CDS            SYFP2: SYFP2 is a basic (constitutively fluorescent) yellow fluorescent protein published in 2006, derived from Aequorea victoria. It is reported to be a very rapidly-maturing monomer with moderate acid sensitivity.
   1063..1220    +  misc_feature   WPRE (fragment): woodchuck hepatitis virus posttranscriptional regulatory element
   1226..1306    +  misc_feature   WPRE (fragment): woodchuck hepatitis virus posttranscriptional regulatory element
   1323..1434    +  polyA_signal   bGH poly(A) signal: bovine growth hormone polyadenylation signal
   1552..1692    +  repeat_region  AAV2 ITR: inverted terminal repeat of adeno-associated virus serotype 2 inverted
   1697..1748    -  misc_feature   bom (fragment): basis of mobility region from pBR322
   1767..2222    +  rep_origin     f1 ori (sequence partly withheld): f1 bacteriophage origin of replication; arrow indicates direction of (+) strand synthesis
   2223..2272    -  misc_feature   bom (fragment): basis of mobility region from pBR322
   2374..2409    -  CDS            rop (fragment): Rop protein, which maintains plasmids at low copy number; rop
   2504..2608    +  promoter       AmpR promoter: bla
   2609..3469    +  CDS            AmpR: β-lactamase; bla; confers resistance to ampicillin, carbenicillin, and related antibiotics
   3640..4228    +  rep_origin     ori: high-copy-number ColE1/pMB1/pBR322/pUC origin of replication
   4301..4328    +  repeat_region  AAV2 ITR (fragment): inverted terminal repeat of adeno-associated virus serotype 2 inverted
   4357..4384    +  repeat_region  AAV2 ITR (fragment): inverted terminal repeat of adeno-associated virus serotype 2 inverted
