[The description below was written by a language model from this plasmid's Addgene catalogue record and pLannotate feature annotations shown in this document.]
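Description:
AiP20059 - pAAV-AiE3104m-minBG-SYFP2-WPRE3-BGHpA is an AAV transfer plasmid built on a pAAV2 backbone, intended for packaging a recombinant adeno-associated virus genome that reports the activity of a candidate brain enhancer. It is propagated in E. coli as a high-copy plasmid through a ColE1/pUC-type origin and selected with ampicillin via the β-lactamase gene and its native promoter. An f1 phage origin and short remnants of the pBR322 bom and rop regions are also annotated in the backbone. The record lists a recombination-deficient growth strain, which is a common choice for keeping the repeat-rich ITRs intact.

The payload lies between AAV2 inverted terminal repeats, which supply the signals for genome replication and encapsidation. One ITR is annotated in full, while the other is detected only as two short fragments, as often happens with automated annotation of these structured repeats. According to the catalogue entry, the enhancer AiE3104m sits upstream of a minimal beta-globin promoter (minBG). A minimal promoter of this kind has little activity on its own, so expression depends on the enhancer. Neither the enhancer nor minBG is called out in the feature table, although unannotated sequence precedes the reporter. The reporter is SYFP2, a fast-maturing monomeric yellow fluorescent protein derived from Aequorea victoria. It is followed by WPRE3, a shortened woodchuck hepatitis virus posttranscriptional element (annotated as two WPRE fragments) that boosts transcript expression, and by the bovine growth hormone polyadenylation signal.

The stated purpose is to drive AAV-mediated transgene expression in specific populations of brain cells, with SYFP2 fluorescence marking the cells in which the enhancer is active. The record does not state which cell population AiE3104m targets.
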