Addgene plasmid #230789: AiP20059 - pAAV-AiE3104m-minBG-SYFP2-WPRE3-BGHpA
Purpose: AiE3104m is an enhancer sequence, designed to drive AAV-mediated transgene expression in specific populations of brain cells
Depositing lab: Allen Institute for Brain Science & Bosiljka Tasic. Depositing organization: Allen Institute. Publication: A suite of enhancer AAVs and transgenic mouse lines for genetic access to cortical cell types. Ben-Simon Y, Hooper M, Narayan S, Daigle TL, Dwivedi D, Way SW, Oster A, Stafford DA, Mich JK, Taormina MJ, Martinez RA, Opitz-Araya X, Roth JR, Alexander JR, Allen S, Amster A, Arbuckle J, Ayala A, Baker PM, Bakken TE, Barcelli T, Barta S, Bendrick J, Bertagnolli D, Bielstein C, Bishwakarma P, Bowlus J, Boyer G, Brouner K, Casian B, Casper T, Chakka AB, Chakrabarty R, Chance RK, Chavan S, Clark M, Colbert K, Collman F, Daniel S, Departee M, DiValentin P, Donadio N, Dotson N, Egdorf T, Fliss T, Gabitto M, Garcia J, Gary A, Gasperini M, Gloe J, Goldy J, Gore BB, Graybuck L, Greisman N, Haeseleer F, Halterman C, Haradon Z, Hastings SD, Helback O, Ho W, Hockemeyer D, Huang C, Huff S, Hunker A, Johansen N, Jones D, Juneau Z, Kalmbach B, Kannan M, Khem S, Kussick E, Kutsal R, Larsen R, Lee C, Lee AY, Leibly M, Lenz GH, Li S, Liang E, Lusk N, Madigan Z, Malloy J, Malone J, McCue R, Melchor J, Mollenkopf T, Moosman S, Morin E, Newman D, Ng L, Ngo K, Omstead V, Otto S, Oyama A, Pena N, Pham T, Phillips E, Pom CA, Potekhina L, Ransford S, Ray PL, Rette D, Reynoldson C, Rimorin C, Rocha D, Ruiz A, Sanchez REA, Sawyer L, Sedeno-Cortes A, Sevigny JP, Shapovalova N, Shepard N, Shulga L, Sigler AR, Siverts L, Soliman S, Somasundaram S, Staats B, Stewart K, Szelenyi E, Tieu M, Trader C, Tran A, van Velthoven CTJ, Walker M, Wang Y, Weed N, Wirthlin M, Wood T, Wynalda B, Yao Z, Zhou T, Ariza J, Dee N, Reding M, Ronellenfitch K, Mufti S, Sunkin SM, Smith KA, Esposito L, Waters J, Thyagarajan B, Yao S, Lein ES, Zeng H, Levi BP, Ngai J, Ting JT, Tasic B. Cell. 2025 May 16:S0092-8674(25)00513-6. doi: 10.1016/j.cell.2025.05.002. PubMed 40403729.
Backbone
  Vector backbone: pAAV2
  Vector type: AAV
Growth in bacteria
  Bacterial resistance: Ampicillin, 100 μg/mL
  Growth temperature: 37°C
  Growth strain: NEB Stable
  Copy number: High Copy
Gene/Insert
  Gene/Insert name: SYFP2
  Species: Synthetic
  Promoter: minBG
  Cloning method: Gibson Cloning
Terms and licenses: Academic/Nonprofit Terms; Industry Terms: Not Available to Industry
How to cite: AiP20059 - pAAV-AiE3104m-minBG-SYFP2-WPRE3-BGHpA was a gift from Allen Institute for Brain Science & Bosiljka Tasic (Addgene plasmid # 230789 ; http://n2t.net/addgene:230789 ; RRID:Addgene_230789)
